>Addgene plasmid #131185 | pOVC1_X_VfAU1-LOV | addgene full sequence | sequence record 256895 | Addgene NGS Result
CTCCCTGCTTGTGTGTTGGAGGTCGCTGAGTAGTGCGCGAGCAAAATTTAAGCTACAACAAGGCAAGGCT
TGACCGACAATTGCATGAAGAATCTGCTTAGGGTTAGGCGTTTTGCGCTGCTTCGCGATGTACGGGCCAG
ATATACGCGTTGACATTGATTATTGACTAGTTATTAATAGTAATCAATTACGGGGTCATTAGTTCATAGC
CCATATATGGAGTTCCGCGTTACATAACTTACGGTAAATGGCCCGCCTGGCTGACCGCCCAACGACCCCC
GCCCATTGACGTCAATAATGACGTATGTTCCCATAGTAACGCCAATAGGGACTTTCCATTGACGTCAATG
GGTGGAGTATTTACGGTAAACTGCCCACTTGGCAGTACATCAAGTGTATCATATGCCAAGTACGCCCCCT
ATTGACGTCAATGACGGTAAATGGCCCGCCTGGCATTATGCCCAGTACATGACCTTATGGGACTTTCCTA
CTTGGCAGTACATCTACGTATTAGTCATCGCTATTACCATGGTGATGCGGTTTTGGCAGTACATCAATGG
GCGTGGATAGCGGTTTGACTCACGGGGATTTCCAAGTCTCCACCCCATTGACGTCAATGGGAGTTTGTTT
TGGCACCAAAATCAACGGGACTTTCCAAAATGTCGTAACAACTCCGCCCCATTGACGCAAATGGGCGGTA
GGCGTGTACGGTGGGAGGTCTATATAAGCAGAGCTCTCTGGCTAACTAGAGAACCCACTGCTTACTGGCT
TATCGAAATTAATACGACTCACTATAGGGAGACCCAAGCTGACCATGGCCACCGGTGAATTCTCAGGCTC
TGGATCCCCCGGTCCTGACTACAGTCTCGTGAAGGCTCTGCAAATGGCACAACAGAATTTTGTCATTACA
GACGCCTCCCTCCCAGACAACCCTATCGTCTACGCCAGTAGAGGGTTTCTGACACTGACAGGCTATTCTC
TCGACCAGATCCTGGGCAGGAACTGCAGGTTTCTGCAAGGGCCAGAAACAGACCCAAGAGCTGTGGATAA
GATCAGGAATGCCATCACCAAAGGCGTTGATACCAGTGTCTGTCTGCTGAATTATAGACAGGATGGCACA
ACCTTCTGGAATCTCTTCTTCGTGGCTGGACTCAGAGATTCTAAGGGCAATATTGTCAACTACGTCGGAG
TGCAGTCAAAGGTGAGCGAAGATTATGCCAAGCTGCTGGTCAACGAGCAGAACATTGAGTACAAAGGTGT
GCGCACCAGTAACATGCTGCGCAGAAAGCCCGGGTAAGTTTAAACCGCTGATCAGCCTCGACTGTGCCTT
CTAGTTGCCAGCCATCTGTTGTTTGCCCCTCCCCCGTGCCTTCCTTGACCCTGGAAGGTGCCACTCCCAC
TGTCCTTTCCTAATAAAATGAGGAAATTGCATCGCATTGTCTGAGTAGGTGTCATTCTATTCTGGGGGGT
GGGGTGGGGCAGGACAGCAAGGGGGAGGATTGGGAAGACAATAGCAGGCATGCTGGGGATGCGGTGGGCT
CTATGGCTTCTGAGGCGGAAAGAACCAGCTGGGGCTCTAGGGGGTATCCCC
[124 nt withheld, positions 1592-1715]
C
[91 nt withheld, positions 1717-1807]
A
[49 nt withheld, positions 1809-1857]
CCTTTGACGTTGGAGTCCACGTTCTTT
[37 nt withheld, positions 1885-1921]
ACCCTATCTCGGTCTATTCTTTTGATTTATAAGGGATTTTGCCGATTTCGGCCTATTGGTTAAAAAATGA
GCTGATTTAACAAAAATTTAACGCGAATTAATTCTGTGGAATGTGTGTCAGTTAGGGTGTGGAAAGTCCC
CAGGCTCCCCAGCAGGCAGAAGTATGCAAAGCATGCATCTCAATTAGTCAGCAACCAGGTGTGGAAAGTC
CCCAGGCTCCCCAGCAGGCAGAAGTATGCAAAGCATGCATCTCAATTAGTCAGCAACCATAGTCCCGCCC
CTAACTCCGCCCATCCCGCCCCTAACTCCGCCCAGTTCCGCCCATTCTCCGCCCCATGGCTGACTAATTT
TTTTTATTTATGCAGAGGCCGAGGCCGCCTCTGCCTCTGAGCTATTCCAGAAGTAGTGAGGAGGCTTTTT
TGGAGGCCTAGGCTTTTGCAAAAAGCTCTCGGGAGCTTGTATATCCATTTTCGGATCTGATCAAGAGACA
GGATGAGGATCGTTTCGCATGATTGAACAAGATGGATTGCACGCAGGTTCTCCGGCCGCTTGGGTGGAGA
GGCTATTCGGCTATGACTGGGCACAACAGACAATCGGCTGCTCTGATGCCGCCGTGTTCCGGCTGTCAGC
GCAGGGGCGCCCGGTTCTTTTTGTCAAGACCGACCTGTCCGGTGCCCTGAATGAACTGCAGGACGAGGCA
GCGCGGCTATCGTGGCTGGCCACGACGGGCGTTCCTTGCGCAGCTGTGCTCGACGTTGTCACTGAAGCGG
GAAGGGACTGGCTGCTATTGGGCGAAGTGCCGGGGCAGGATCTCCTGTCATCTCACCTTGCTCCTGCCGA
GAAAGTATCCATCATGGCTGATGCAATGCGGCGGCTGCATACGCTTGATCCGGCTACCTGCCCATTCGAC
CACCAAGCGAAACATCGCATCGAGCGAGCACGTACTCGGATGGAAGCCGGTCTTGTCGATCAGGATGATC
TGGACGAAGAGCATCAGGGGCTCGCGCCAGCCGAACTGTTCGCCAGGCTCAAGGCGCGCATGCCCGACGG
CGAGGATCTCGTCGTGACCCATGGCGATGCCTGCTTGCCGAATATCATGGTGGAAAATGGCCGCTTTTCT
GGATTCATCGACTGTGGCCGGCTGGGTGTGGCGGACCGCTATCAGGACATAGCGTTGGCTACCCGTGATA
TTGCTGAAGAGCTTGGCGGCGAATGGGCTGACCGCTTCCTCGTGCTTTACGGTATCGCCGCTCCCGATTC
GCAGCGCATCGCCTTCTATCGCCTTCTTGACGAGTTCTTCTGAGCGGGACTCTGGGGTTCGAAATGACCG
ACCAAGCGACGCCCAACCTGCCATCACGAGATTTCGATTCCACCGCCGCCTTCTATGAAAGGTTGGGCTT
CGGAATCGTTTTCCGGGACGCCGGCTGGATGATCCTCCAGCGCGGGGATCTCATGCTGGAGTTCTTCGCC
CACCCCAACTTGTTTATTGCAGCTTATAATGGTTACAAATAAAGCAATAGCATCACAAATTTCACAAATA
AAGCATTTTTTTCACTGCATTCTAGTTGTGGTTTGTCCAAACTCATCAATGTATCTTATCATGTCTGTAT
ACCGTCGACCTCTAGCTAGAGCTTGGCGTAATCATGGTCATAGCTGTTTCCTGTGTGAAATTGTTATCCG
CTCACAATTCCACACAACATACGAGCCGGAAGCATAAAGTGTAAAGCCTGGGGTGCCTAATGAGTGAGCT
AACTCACATTAATTGCGTTGCGCTCACTGCCCGCTTTCCAGTCGGGAAACCTGTCGTGCCAGCTGCATTA
ATGAATCGGCCAACGCGCGGGGAGAGGCGGTTTGCGTATTGGGCGCTCTTCCGCTTCCTCGCTCACTGAC
TCGCTGCGCTCGGTCGTTCGGCTGCGGCGAGCGGTATCAGCTCACTCAAAGGCGGTAATACGGTTATCCA
CAGAATCAGGGGATAACGCAGGAAAGAACATGTGAGCAAAAGGCCAGCAAAAGGCCAGGAACCGTAAAAA
GGCCGCGTTGCTGGCGTTTTTCCATAGGCTCCGCCCCCCTGACGAGCATCACAAAAATCGACGCTCAAGT
CAGAGGTGGCGAAACCCGACAGGACTATAAAGATACCAGGCGTTTCCCCCTGGAAGCTCCCTCGTGCGCT
CTCCTGTTCCGACCCTGCCGCTTACCGGATACCTGTCCGCCTTTCTCCCTTCGGGAAGCGTGGCGCTTTC
TCATAGCTCACGCTGTAGGTATCTCAGTTCGGTGTAGGTCGTTCGCTCCAAGCTGGGCTGTGTGCACGAA
CCCCCCGTTCAGCCCGACCGCTGCGCCTTATCCGGTAACTATCGTCTTGAGTCCAACCCGGTAAGACACG
ACTTATCGCCACTGGCAGCAGCCACTGGTAACAGGATTAGCAGAGCGAGGTATGTAGGCGGTGCTACAGA
GTTCTTGAAGTGGTGGCCTAACTACGGCTACACTAGAAGAACAGTATTTGGTATCTGCGCTCTGCTGAAG
CCAGTTACCTTCGGAAAAAGAGTTGGTAGCTCTTGATCCGGCAAACAAACCACCGCTGGTAGCGGTGGTT
TTTTTGTTTGCAAGCAGCAGATTACGCGCAGAAAAAAAGGATCTCAAGAAGATCCTTTGATCTTTTCTAC
GGGGTCTGACGCTCAGTGGAACGAAAACTCACGTTAAGGGATTTTGGTCATGAGATTATCAAAAAGGATC
TTCACCTAGATCCTTTTAAATTAAAAATGAAGTTTTAAATCAATCTAAAGTATATATGAGTAAACTTGGT
CTGACAGTTACCAATGCTTAATCAGTGAGGCACCTATCTCAGCGATCTGTCTATTTCGTTCATCCATAGT
TGCCTGACTCCCCGTCGTGTAGATAACTACGATACGGGAGGGCTTACCATCTGGCCCCAGTGCTGCAATG
ATACCGCGAGACCCACGCTCACCGGCTCCAGATTTATCAGCAATAAACCAGCCAGCCGGAAGGGCCGAGC
GCAGAAGTGGTCCTGCAACTTTATCCGCCTCCATCCAGTCTATTAATTGTTGCCGGGAAGCTAGAGTAAG
TAGTTCGCCAGTTAATAGTTTGCGCAACGTTGTTGCCATTGCTACAGGCATCGTGGTGTCACGCTCGTCG
TTTGGTATGGCTTCATTCAGCTCCGGTTCCCAACGATCAAGGCGAGTTACATGATCCCCCATGTTGTGCA
AAAAAGCGGTTAGCTCCTTCGGTCCTCCGATCGTTGTCAGAAGTAAGTTGGCCGCAGTGTTATCACTCAT
GGTTATGGCAGCACTGCATAATTCTCTTACTGTCATGCCATCCGTAAGATGCTTTTCTGTGACTGGTGAG
TACTCAACCAAGTCATTCTGAGAATAGTGTATGCGGCGACCGAGTTGCTCTTGCCCGGCGTCAATACGGG
ATAATACCGCGCCACATAGCAGAACTTTAAAAGTGCTCATCATTGGAAAACGTTCTTCGGGGCGAAAACT
CTCAAGGATCTTACCGCTGTTGAGATCCAGTTCGATGTAACCCACTCGTGCACCCAACTGATCTTCAGCA
TCTTTTACTTTCACCAGCGTTTCTGGGTGAGCAAAAACAGGAAGGCAAAATGCCGCAAAAAAGGGAATAA
GGGCGACACGGAAATGTTGAATACTCATACTCTTCCTTTTTCAATATTATTGAAGCATTTATCAGGGTTA
TTGTCTCATGAGCGGATACATATTTGAATGTATTTAGAAAAATAAACAAATAGGGGTTCCGCGCACATTT
CCCCGAAAAGTGCCACCTGACGTCGACGGATCGGGAGATCTCCCGATCCCCTATGGTGCACTCTCAGTAC
AATCTGCTCTGATGCCGCATAGTTAAGCCAGTATCTG
Features (pLannotate 1.2.2; 20 found; start..end, strand, type, name):
    152..531     +  enhancer       CMV enhancer: human cytomegalovirus immediate early enhancer
    532..735     +  promoter       CMV promoter: human cytomegalovirus (CMV) immediate early promoter
    731..764     +  LTR            5' LTR (truncated) (fragment): truncated 5' long terminal repeat (LTR) from HIV-1
    780..798     +  promoter       T7 promoter: promoter for bacteriophage T7 RNA polymerase
    839..1207    +  CDS            PHOT (fragment): PHOT_CHLRE - Experimental evidence at protein level: Swiss-Prot protein existence level 1. Protein kinase that acts as a blue light photoreceptor (PubMed:15695460, PubMed:24285544). Required for non-photochemical quenching (NPQ), a mechanism that converts and dissipates the harmful excess absorbed light energy into heat and protect the photosynthetic apparatus from photo-oxidative damage (PubMed:27626383). Controls the energy-dependent chlorophyll fluorescence quenching (qE) activity of chlorophyll excited states by inducing the expression of the qE effector protein LHCSR3 in high light intens
   1322..1546    +  polyA_signal   bGH poly(A) signal: bovine growth hormone polyadenylation signal
   1550..1571    +  promoter       SV40 promoter (fragment): SV40 enhancer and early promoter
   1592..2020    +  rep_origin     f1 ori (sequence partly withheld): f1 bacteriophage origin of replication; arrow indicates direction of (+) strand synthesis
   2034..2363    +  promoter       SV40 promoter: SV40 enhancer and early promoter
   2430..3221    +  CDS            neo: KKA2_KLEPN - Also known as kan, nptII. Experimental evidence at protein level: Swiss-Prot protein existence level 1. Resistance to kanamycin, neomycin, paromomycin, ribostamycin, butirosin and gentamicin B. From Klebsiella pneumoniae.
   3245..3403    +  CDS            ble (fragment): BLE_KLEPN - Experimental evidence at protein level: Swiss-Prot protein existence level 1. Binding protein with a strong affinity to the bleomycin family of antibiotics. Binds to CL990; an antimitotic-antibiotic compound. From Klebsiella pneumoniae.
   3398..3519    +  polyA_signal   SV40 poly(A) signal: SV40 polyadenylation signal
   3592..3608    -  protein_bind   lac operator: The lac repressor binds to the lac operator to inhibit transcription in E. coli. This inhibition can be relieved by adding lactose or isopropyl-β-D-thiogalactopyranoside (IPTG). lac repressor encoded by lacI
   3616..3646    -  promoter       lac promoter: promoter for the E. coli lac operon
   3661..3682    -  protein_bind   CAP binding site: CAP binding activates transcription in the presence of cAMP. E. coli catabolite activator protein
   3695..3787    -  CDS            lacI (fragment): lac repressor; lacI; The lac repressor binds to the lac operator to inhibit transcription in E. coli. This inhibition can be relieved by adding lactose or isopropyl-β-D-thiogalactopyranoside (IPTG).
   3970..4558    -  rep_origin     ori: high-copy-number ColE1/pMB1/pBR322/pUC origin of replication
   4729..5589    -  CDS            AmpR: β-lactamase; bla; confers resistance to ampicillin, carbenicillin, and related antibiotics
   5590..5694    -  promoter       AmpR promoter: bla
   5753..5805    -  misc_feature   bom (fragment): basis of mobility region from pBR322
