[The description below was written by a language model from this plasmid's Addgene catalogue record and pLannotate feature annotations shown in this document.]
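Description:
pOVC1_X_VfAU1-LOV is a mammalian expression plasmid built on the pcDNA3.1(-) backbone that carries the light-oxygen-voltage (LOV) sensing domain of aureochrome 1 from the alga Vaucheria frigida. It belongs to a vector library designed for rapid assembly of modular, light-controlled protein-protein interactions. The roughly 490 bp LOV insert lies downstream of the human CMV immediate-early enhancer and promoter and is followed by the bovine growth hormone polyadenylation signal. A T7 promoter between the CMV promoter and the insert is a standard backbone element that allows in vitro transcription. The automated annotation labels the insert as a fragment of Chlamydomonas phototropin. This reflects sequence similarity among LOV domains rather than a different payload. The short "HIV-1 LTR" and extra SV40 promoter fragments are likewise probably incidental matches.

As the "X" in the name and the stated purpose indicate, restriction sites sit upstream of the LOV coding sequence, so a protein of interest can be cloned in frame to give an N-terminal fusion partner with a C-terminal LOV domain. The record notes cloning via XmaI, with the 3′ site retained. LOV domains are flavin-binding blue-light sensors, so such fusions are intended to place association of the attached protein under optical control.

In E. coli the plasmid is propagated through a high-copy ColE1/pUC-type origin with ampicillin resistance (β-lactamase), and an f1 origin is also present. For mammalian cells, an SV40 early promoter drives the neomycin phosphotransferase gene with an SV40 polyadenylation signal, which permits G418 selection of stable transfectants. The sequenced record is about 5.8 kb, consistent with the listed backbone and insert sizes.
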