Addgene plasmid #131185: pOVC1_X_VfAU1-LOV
Purpose: Expresses VfAU1-LOV domain (Vaucheria frigida) preceded by restriction sites
Depositing lab: Harald Janovjak. Depositing organization: Institute of Science and Technology Austria (I.S.T. Austria). Publication: Engineering Strategy and Vector Library for the Rapid Generation of Modular Light-Controlled Protein-Protein Interactions. Tichy AM, Gerrard EJ, Legrand JMD, Hobbs RM, Janovjak H. J Mol Biol. 2019 May 29. pii: S0022-2836(19)30317-1. doi: 10.1016/j.jmb.2019.05.033. PubMed 31150735.
Backbone
  Vector backbone: pcDNA3.1-
  Backbone manufacturer: Invitrogen
  Backbone size w/o insert (bp): 5318
  Vector type: Mammalian Expression
  Selectable markers: Neomycin (select with G418)
Growth in bacteria
  Bacterial resistance: Ampicillin, 100 μg/mL
  Growth temperature: 37°C
  Growth strain: DH5alpha
  Copy number: High Copy
Gene/Insert
  Gene/Insert name: VfAU1-LOV
  Species: V. frigida
  Insert size (bp): 486
  Promoter: CMV
  Cloning method: Restriction Enzyme; 5′ cloning site XmaI (destroyed during cloning); 3′ cloning site XmaI (not destroyed)
  Sequencing primers: 5′ CMV_F (CGCAAATGGGCGGTAGGCGTG); 3′ pcDNA_R (CAACAGATGGCTGGCAAC)
Terms and licenses: Academic/Nonprofit Terms; Industry Terms: Not Available to Industry
How to cite: pOVC1_X_VfAU1-LOV was a gift from Harald Janovjak (Addgene plasmid # 131185 ; http://n2t.net/addgene:131185 ; RRID:Addgene_131185)
