>Addgene plasmid #131185 | pOVC1_X_VfAU1-LOV | depositor partial sequence | sequence record 251448 | pOVC1_X_VfAU1-LOV
ACCATGGCCACCGGTGAATTCTCAGGCTCTGGATCCCCCGGTCCTGACTACAGTCTCGTGAAGGCTCTGC
AAATGGCACAACAGAATTTTGTCATTACAGACGCCTCCCTCCCAGACAACCCTATCGTCTACGCCAGTAG
AGGGTTTCTGACACTGACAGGCTATTCTCTCGACCAGATCCTGGGCAGGAACTGCAGGTTTCTGCAAGGG
CCAGAAACAGACCCAAGAGCTGTGGATAAGATCAGGAATGCCATCACCAAAGGCGTTGATACCAGTGTCT
GTCTGCTGAATTATAGACAGGATGGCACAACCTTCTGGAATCTCTTCTTCGTGGCTGGACTCAGAGATTC
TAAGGGCAATATTGTCAACTACGTCGGAGTGCAGTCAAAGGTGAGCGAAGATTATGCCAAGCTGCTGGTC
AACGAGCAGAACATTGAGTACAAAGGTGTGCGCACCAGTAACATGCTGCGCAGAAAGCCCGGGTAA
